Addgene plasmid #120330: pMOD3-proD/mClover/nat
Purpose: Bacterial mClover labeling
Depositing lab: James Kirby. Depositing organization: Beth Israel Deaconess Medical Center. Publication: Promotion and Rescue of Intracellular Brucella neotomae Replication during Coinfection with Legionella pneumophila. Kang YS, Kirby JE. Infect Immun. 2017 Apr 21;85(5). pii: e00991-16. doi: 10.1128/IAI.00991-16. Print 2017 May. PubMed 28264909.
Backbone
  Vector backbone: pMOD3
  Backbone manufacturer: Epicentre
  Vector type: Bacterial Expression
  Selectable markers: Nourseothricin
Growth in bacteria
  Bacterial resistance: Ampicillin, 100 μg/mL
  Growth temperature: 37°C
  Growth strain: NEB 5-alpha
  Copy number: High Copy
Gene/Insert
  Gene/Insert name: mClover
  Promoter: (None)
  Tag / fusion protein: D103N (see comment below)
  Cloning method: Restriction Enzyme; 5′ cloning site EcoRI (unknown if destroyed); 3′ cloning site HindIII (unknown if destroyed)
Terms and licenses: Academic/Nonprofit Terms; Industry Terms: Not Available to Industry
Depositor comments: D103N mutation in mClover does not affect function.
How to cite: pMOD3-proD/mClover/nat was a gift from James Kirby (Addgene plasmid # 120330 ; http://n2t.net/addgene:120330 ; RRID:Addgene_120330)
