[The description below was written by a language model from this plasmid's Addgene catalogue record and pLannotate feature annotations shown in this document.]
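Description:
pMOD3-proD/mClover/nat is a 4.2 kb bacterial expression and transposon-construction plasmid built on the Epicentre pMOD3 backbone. It is intended for fluorescently labeling bacteria with the green/yellow fluorescent protein mClover. The plasmid is maintained at high copy number in standard E. coli cloning strains through a ColE1/pUC-type origin, with selection by the β-lactamase (AmpR) gene under its own promoter. Short remnants of bom, rop, lacZα and lacI are also annotated and appear to be leftover backbone sequence rather than functional parts.

The payload lies between two inverted 19-bp hyperactive Tn5 mosaic ends, the recognition sequences for Tn5 transposase. Everything between them can therefore be mobilized as a transposon and inserted into a recipient genome. This segment contains the Clover coding sequence. It is followed immediately by a streptothricin acetyltransferase gene (sta, the "nat" of the name), which confers nourseothricin resistance for selecting labeled bacteria. A partial R6K γ origin is also present, a pMOD3 element that replicates only when the pi protein is supplied.

The catalogue lists no promoter and none is annotated upstream of Clover. However, the name suggests that the constitutive synthetic proD promoter occupies the roughly 200 bp unannotated stretch before the reporter. The close spacing of the two genes suggests they may be co-transcribed, though the record does not confirm this. The insert was cloned between EcoRI and HindIII sites. The mClover carries a D103N substitution that the depositor reports has no effect on function. The associated publication concerns intracellular Brucella neotomae and Legionella pneumophila coinfection, consistent with use for tagging such bacteria for fluorescence imaging.
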