Features (pLannotate 1.2.2; 12 found; start..end, strand, type, name):
    137..236     +  misc_feature   bom (fragment): basis of mobility region from pBR322
    242..311     -  CDS            lacZα (fragment): LacZα fragment of β-galactosidase; lacZ fragment
    309..327     +  misc_feature   Tn5 ME: hyperactive mosaic end for Tn5 transposase recognition (Reznikoff et al., 2004)
    545..1261    +  CDS            Clover: Clover is a basic (constitutively fluorescent) green/yellow fluorescent protein published in 2012, derived from Aequorea victoria. It is reported to be a rapidly-maturing weak dimer with high acid sensitivity.
   1288..1851    +  CDS            sta: STA_STRLA - Experimental evidence at protein level: Swiss-Prot protein existence level 1. Involved in resistance to streptothricin, a broad-spectrum antibiotic produced by streptomycetes. Detoxifies streptothricin via acetylation of the beta amino group of the first beta-lysyl moiety of streptothricin. From Streptomyces lavendulae.
   1852..2122    -  rep_origin     R6K γ ori (fragment): γ replication origin from E. coli plasmid R6K; requires the R6K initiator protein pi for replication
   2161..2179    -  misc_feature   Tn5 ME: hyperactive mosaic end for Tn5 transposase recognition (Reznikoff et al., 2004)
   2185..2233    -  CDS            lacI (fragment): lac repressor; lacI; The lac repressor binds to the lac operator to inhibit transcription in E. coli. This inhibition can be relieved by adding lactose or isopropyl-β-D-thiogalactopyranoside (IPTG).
   2416..3004    -  rep_origin     ori: high-copy-number ColE1/pMB1/pBR322/pUC origin of replication
   3175..4035    -  CDS            AmpR: β-lactamase; bla; confers resistance to ampicillin, carbenicillin, and related antibiotics
   4036..4140    -  promoter       AmpR promoter: bla
   4235..35      +  CDS            rop (fragment) (across the origin): Rop protein, which maintains plasmids at low copy number; rop
>Addgene plasmid #120330 | pMOD3-proD/mClover/nat | depositor full sequence | sequence record 232339 | pMOD3-proD_mClover_nat
TCGCGCGTTTCGGTGATGACGGTGAAAACCTCTGACACATGCAGCTCCCGGAGACGGTCACAGCTTGTCT
GTAAGCGGATGCCGGGAGCAGACAAGCCCGTCAGGGCGCGTCAGCGGGTGTTGGCGGGTGTCGGGGCTGG
CTTAACTATGCGGCATCAGAGCAGATTGTACTGAGAGTGCACCATATGCGGTGTGAAATACCGCACAGAT
GCGTAAGGAGAAAATACCGCATCAGGCGCCATTCGCCATTCAGGCTGCGCAACTGTTGGGAAGGGCGATC
GGTGCGGGCCTCTTCGCTATTACGACAGCTGTCTCTTATACACATCTCAACCATCATCGATGAATTTTCT
CGGGTGTTCTCGCATATTGGCTCGAATTCCACAGCTAACACCACGTCGTCCCTATCTGCTGCCCTAGGTC
TATGAGTGGTTGCTGGATAACTTTACGGGCATGCATAAGGCTCGTATAATATATTCAGGGAGACCACAAC
GGTTTCCCTCTACAAATAATTTTGTTTAACTTTGAATTCTAAGGAGGAAAAAAAATGGTGAGTAAAGGCG
AAGAACTGTTTACCGGCGTAGTACCAATTCTTGTTGAACTTGATGGCGACGTGAATGGTCACAAATTCTC
GGTCCGCGGTGAAGGCGAGGGTGACGCAACCAACGGCAAGCTGACGCTGAAATTTATTTGCACCACCGGT
AAACTGCCGGTTCCGTGGCCTACGCTCGTGACCACGTTTGGTTATGGTGTAGCATGCTTTTCCCGTTACC
CGGACCACATGAAGCAGCATGACTTTTTTAAATCCGCTATGCCGGAAGGTTATGTTCAGGAACGCACCAT
CAGCTTTAAAGACGACGGTACGTACAAAACGCGCGCCGAAGTGAAATTTGAAGGTGATACCCTCGTTAAC
CGCATTGAGCTGAAGGGCATTGATTTCAAAGAAGATGGTAATATCCTTGGTCATAAACTGGAATACAATT
TCAATTCGCACAACGTGTATATTACGGCCGATAAGCAGAAAAATGGTATTAAGGCAAATTTCAAAATCCG
TCATAACGTGGAAGACGGTTCCGTCCAGCTTGCTGATCATTACCAGCAGAACACGCCGATTGGCGATGGT
CCGGTACTGCTGCCTGATAACCACTACCTTTCTCACCAGTCAGCACTTTCCAAAGATCCGAACGAAAAAC
GCGATCATATGGTACTGCTCGAGTTTGTAACGGCCGCGGGCATCACCCACGGCATGGACGAACTTTACAA
ATAAGTCGACGGAGGACAGTAATGGGTACGACCCTTGATGACACGGCTTATCGGTATCGCACCTCTGTCC
CGGGTGACGCCGAAGCCATCGAAGCACTGGATGGGTCCTTCACCACCGACACCGTCTTCCGTGTCACCGC
AACCGGTGACGGCTTCACCCTGCGGGAGGTGCCGGTTGACCCGCCCCTGACCAAGGTGTTTCCGGACGAC
GAAAGCGATGACGAATCGGACGATGGTGAAGACGGTGATCCGGACTCCCGGACGTTCGTCGCGTATGGTG
ACGATGGCGACCTGGCAGGCTTCGTGGTCGTCAGCTATAGCGGCTGGAACCGCCGTCTGACCGTCGAAGA
CATCGAAGTCGCACCAGAACACCGTGGTCACGGTGTCGGTCGTGCATTGATGGGTTTAGCAACGGAATTT
GCCCGTGAACGTGGTGCAGGTCACCTCTGGCTGGAAGTCACCAACGTCAACGCACCGGCGATCCACGCGT
ATCGTCGTATGGGGTTCACCCTCTGCGGCCTGGACACCGCCCTGTACGACGGCACGGCCAGCGATGGCGA
ACAGGCGCTCTACATGAGCATGCCCTGCCCGTAAAAGCTTTAAAAGCCTTATATATTCTTTTTTTTCTTA
TAAAACTTAAAACCTTAGAGGCTATTTAAGTTGCTGATTTATATTAATTTTATTGTTCAAACATGAGAGC
TTAGTACGTGAAACATGAGAGCTTAGTACGTTAGCCATGAGAGCTTAGTACGTTAGCCATGAGGGTTTAG
TTCGTTAAACATGAGAGCTTAGTACGTTAAACATGAGAGCTTAGTACGTGAAACATGAGAGCTTAGTACG
TACTATCAACAGGTTGAACTGCCAACGACTACGCACTAGCCAACAAGAGCTTCAGGGTTGAGATGTGTAT
AAGAGACAGCTGTCTTAATGAATCGGCCAACGCGCGGGGAGAGGCGGTTTGCGTATTGGGCGCTCTTCCG
CTTCCTCGCTCACTGACTCGCTGCGCTCGGTCGTTCGGCTGCGGCGAGCGGTATCAGCTCACTCAAAGGC
GGTAATACGGTTATCCACAGAATCAGGGGATAACGCAGGAAAGAACATGTGAGCAAAAGGCCAGCAAAAG
GCCAGGAACCGTAAAAAGGCCGCGTTGCTGGCGTTTTTCCATAGGCTCCGCCCCCCTGACGAGCATCACA
AAAATCGACGCTCAAGTCAGAGGTGGCGAAACCCGACAGGACTATAAAGATACCAGGCGTTTCCCCCTGG
AAGCTCCCTCGTGCGCTCTCCTGTTCCGACCCTGCCGCTTACCGGATACCTGTCCGCCTTTCTCCCTTCG
GGAAGCGTGGCGCTTTCTCATAGCTCACGCTGTAGGTATCTCAGTTCGGTGTAGGTCGTTCGCTCCAAGC
TGGGCTGTGTGCACGAACCCCCCGTTCAGCCCGACCGCTGCGCCTTATCCGGTAACTATCGTCTTGAGTC
CAACCCGGTAAGACACGACTTATCGCCACTGGCAGCAGCCACTGGTAACAGGATTAGCAGAGCGAGGTAT
GTAGGCGGTGCTACAGAGTTCTTGAAGTGGTGGCCTAACTACGGCTACACTAGAAGGACAGTATTTGGTA
TCTGCGCTCTGCTGAAGCCAGTTACCTTCGGAAAAAGAGTTGGTAGCTCTTGATCCGGCAAACAAACCAC
CGCTGGTAGCGGTGGTTTTTTTGTTTGCAAGCAGCAGATTACGCGCAGAAAAAAAGGATCTCAAGAAGAT
CCTTTGATCTTTTCTACGGGGTCTGACGCTCAGTGGAACGAAAACTCACGTTAAGGGATTTTGGTCATGA
GATTATCAAAAAGGATCTTCACCTAGATCCTTTTAAATTAAAAATGAAGTTTTAAATCAATCTAAAGTAT
ATATGAGTAAACTTGGTCTGACAGTTACCAATGCTTAATCAGTGAGGCACCTATCTCAGCGATCTGTCTA
TTTCGTTCATCCATAGTTGCCTGACTCCCCGTCGTGTAGATAACTACGATACGGGAGGGCTTACCATCTG
GCCCCAGTGCTGCAATGATACCGCGAGACCCACGCTCACCGGCTCCAGATTTATCAGCAATAAACCAGCC
AGCCGGAAGGGCCGAGCGCAGAAGTGGTCCTGCAACTTTATCCGCCTCCATCCAGTCTATTAATTGTTGC
CGGGAAGCTAGAGTAAGTAGTTCGCCAGTTAATAGTTTGCGCAACGTTGTTGCCATTGCTACAGGCATCG
TGGTGTCACGCTCGTCGTTTGGTATGGCTTCATTCAGCTCCGGTTCCCAACGATCAAGGCGAGTTACATG
ATCCCCCATGTTGTGCAAAAAAGCGGTTAGCTCCTTCGGTCCTCCGATCGTTGTCAGAAGTAAGTTGGCC
GCAGTGTTATCACTCATGGTTATGGCAGCACTGCATAATTCTCTTACTGTCATGCCATCCGTAAGATGCT
TTTCTGTGACTGGTGAGTACTCAACCAAGTCATTCTGAGAATAGTGTATGCGGCGACCGAGTTGCTCTTG
CCCGGCGTCAATACGGGATAATACCGCGCCACATAGCAGAACTTTAAAAGTGCTCATCATTGGAAAACGT
TCTTCGGGGCGAAAACTCTCAAGGATCTTACCGCTGTTGAGATCCAGTTCGATGTAACCCACTCGTGCAC
CCAACTGATCTTCAGCATCTTTTACTTTCACCAGCGTTTCTGGGTGAGCAAAAACAGGAAGGCAAAATGC
CGCAAAAAAGGGAATAAGGGCGACACGGAAATGTTGAATACTCATACTCTTCCTTTTTCAATATTATTGA
AGCATTTATCAGGGTTATTGTCTCATGAGCGGATACATATTTGAATGTATTTAGAAAAATAAACAAATAG
GGGTTCCGCGCACATTTCCCCGAAAAGTGCCACCTGACGTCTAAGAAACCATTATTATCATGACATTAAC
CTATAAAAATAGGCGTATCACGAGGCCCTTTCGTC
