Features (pLannotate 1.2.2; 12 found; start..end, strand, type, name):
    137..236     +  misc_feature   bom (fragment): basis of mobility region from pBR322
    242..311     -  CDS            lacZα (fragment): LacZα fragment of β-galactosidase; lacZ fragment
    309..327     +  misc_feature   Tn5 ME: hyperactive mosaic end for Tn5 transposase recognition (Reznikoff et al., 2004)
    545..1261    +  CDS            Clover: Clover is a basic (constitutively fluorescent) green/yellow fluorescent protein published in 2012, derived from Aequorea victoria. It is reported to be a rapidly-maturing weak dimer with high acid sensitivity.
   1288..1851    +  CDS            sta: STA_STRLA - Experimental evidence at protein level: Swiss-Prot protein existence level 1. Involved in resistance to streptothricin, a broad-spectrum antibiotic produced by streptomycetes. Detoxifies streptothricin via acetylation of the beta amino group of the first beta-lysyl moiety of streptothricin. From Streptomyces lavendulae.
   1852..2122    -  rep_origin     R6K γ ori (fragment): γ replication origin from E. coli plasmid R6K; requires the R6K initiator protein pi for replication
   2161..2179    -  misc_feature   Tn5 ME: hyperactive mosaic end for Tn5 transposase recognition (Reznikoff et al., 2004)
   2185..2233    -  CDS            lacI (fragment): lac repressor; lacI; The lac repressor binds to the lac operator to inhibit transcription in E. coli. This inhibition can be relieved by adding lactose or isopropyl-β-D-thiogalactopyranoside (IPTG).
   2416..3004    -  rep_origin     ori: high-copy-number ColE1/pMB1/pBR322/pUC origin of replication
   3175..4035    -  CDS            AmpR: β-lactamase; bla; confers resistance to ampicillin, carbenicillin, and related antibiotics
   4036..4140    -  promoter       AmpR promoter: bla
   4235..35      +  CDS            rop (fragment) (across the origin): Rop protein, which maintains plasmids at low copy number; rop
>Addgene plasmid #120330 | pMOD3-proD/mClover/nat | addgene full sequence | sequence record 232340 | Addgene NGS Result
TCGCGCGTTTCGGTGATGACGGTGAAAACCTCTGACACATGCAGCTCCCGGAGACGGTCACAGCTTGTCT
GTAAGCGGATGCCGGGAGCAGACAAGCCCGTCAGGGCGCGTCAGCGGGTGTTGGCGGGTGTCGGGGCTGG
CTTAACTATGCGGCATCAGAGCAGATTGTACTGAGAGTGCACCATATGCGGTGTGAAATACCGCACAGAT
GCGTAAGGAGAAAATACCGCATCAGGCGCCATTCGCCATTCAGGCTGCGCAACTGTTGGGAAGGGCGATC
GGTGCGGGCCTCTTCGCTATTACGACAGCTGTCTCTTATACACATCTCAACCATCATCGATGAATTTTCT
CGGGTGTTCTCGCATATTGGCTCGAATTCCACAGCTAACACCACGTCGTCCCTATCTGCTGCCCTAGGTC
TATGAGTGGTTGCTGGATAACTTTACGGGCATGCATAAGGCTCGTATAATATATTCAGGGAGACCACAAC
GGTTTCCCTCTACAAATAATTTTGTTTAACTTTGAATTCTAAGGAGGAAAAAAAATGGTGAGTAAAGGCG
AAGAACTGTTTACCGGCGTAGTACCAATTCTTGTTGAACTTGATGGCGACGTGAATGGTCACAAATTCTC
GGTCCGCGGTGAAGGCGAGGGTGACGCAACCAACGGCAAGCTGACGCTGAAATTTATTTGCACCACCGGT
AAACTGCCGGTTCCGTGGCCTACGCTCGTGACCACGTTTGGTTATGGTGTAGCATGCTTTTCCCGTTACC
CGGACCACATGAAGCAGCATGACTTTTTTAAATCCGCTATGCCGGAAGGTTATGTTCAGGAACGCACCAT
CAGCTTTAAAAACGACGGTACGTACAAAACGCGCGCCGAAGTGAAATTTGAAGGTGATACCCTCGTTAAC
CGCATTGAGCTGAAGGGCATTGATTTCAAAGAAGATGGTAATATCCTTGGTCATAAACTGGAATACAATT
TCAATTCGCACAACGTGTATATTACGGCCGATAAGCAGAAAAATGGTATTAAGGCAAATTTCAAAATCCG
TCATAACGTGGAAGACGGTTCCGTCCAGCTTGCTGATCATTACCAGCAGAACACGCCGATTGGCGATGGT
CCGGTACTGCTGCCTGATAACCACTACCTTTCTCACCAGTCAGCACTTTCCAAAGATCCGAACGAAAAAC
GCGATCATATGGTACTGCTCGAGTTTGTAACGGCCGCGGGCATCACCCACGGCATGGACGAACTTTACAA
ATAAGTCGACGGAGGACAGTAATGGGTACGACCCTTGATGACACGGCTTATCGGTATCGCACCTCTGTCC
CGGGTGACGCCGAAGCCATCGAAGCACTGGATGGGTCCTTCACCACCGACACCGTCTTCCGTGTCACCGC
AACCGGTGACGGCTTCACCCTGCGGGAGGTGCCGGTTGACCCGCCCCTGACCAAGGTGTTTCCGGACGAC
GAAAGCGATGACGAATCGGACGATGGTGAAGACGGTGATCCGGACTCCCGGACGTTCGTCGCGTATGGTG
ACGATGGCGACCTGGCAGGCTTCGTGGTCGTCAGCTATAGCGGCTGGAACCGCCGTCTGACCGTCGAAGA
CATCGAAGTCGCACCAGAACACCGTGGTCACGGTGTCGGTCGTGCATTGATGGGTTTAGCAACGGAATTT
GCCCGTGAACGTGGTGCAGGTCACCTCTGGCTGGAAGTCACCAACGTCAACGCACCGGCGATCCACGCGT
ATCGTCGTATGGGGTTCACCCTCTGCGGCCTGGACACCGCCCTGTACGACGGCACGGCCAGCGATGGCGA
ACAGGCGCTCTACATGAGCATGCCCTGCCCGTAAAAGCTTTAAAAGCCTTATATATTCTTTTTTTTCTTA
TAAAACTTAAAACCTTAGAGGCTATTTAAGTTGCTGATTTATATTAATTTTATTGTTCAAACATGAGAGC
TTAGTACGTGAAACATGAGAGCTTAGTACGTTAGCCATGAGAGCTTAGTACGTTAGCCATGAGGGTTTAG
TTCGTTAAACATGAGAGCTTAGTACGTTAAACATGAGAGCTTAGTACGTGAAACATGAGAGCTTAGTACG
TACTATCAACAGGTTGAACTGCCAACGACTACGCACTAGCCAACAAGAGCTTCAGGGTTGAGATGTGTAT
AAGAGACAGCTGTCTTAATGAATCGGCCAACGCGCGGGGAGAGGCGGTTTGCGTATTGGGCGCTCTTCCG
CTTCCTCGCTCACTGACTCGCTGCGCTCGGTCGTTCGGCTGCGGCGAGCGGTATCAGCTCACTCAAAGGC
GGTAATACGGTTATCCACAGAATCAGGGGATAACGCAGGAAAGAACATGTGAGCAAAAGGCCAGCAAAAG
GCCAGGAACCGTAAAAAGGCCGCGTTGCTGGCGTTTTTCCATAGGCTCCGCCCCCCTGACGAGCATCACA
AAAATCGACGCTCAAGTCAGAGGTGGCGAAACCCGACAGGACTATAAAGATACCAGGCGTTTCCCCCTGG
AAGCTCCCTCGTGCGCTCTCCTGTTCCGACCCTGCCGCTTACCGGATACCTGTCCGCCTTTCTCCCTTCG
GGAAGCGTGGCGCTTTCTCATAGCTCACGCTGTAGGTATCTCAGTTCGGTGTAGGTCGTTCGCTCCAAGC
TGGGCTGTGTGCACGAACCCCCCGTTCAGCCCGACCGCTGCGCCTTATCCGGTAACTATCGTCTTGAGTC
CAACCCGGTAAGACACGACTTATCGCCACTGGCAGCAGCCACTGGTAACAGGATTAGCAGAGCGAGGTAT
GTAGGCGGTGCTACAGAGTTCTTGAAGTGGTGGCCTAACTACGGCTACACTAGAAGAACAGTATTTGGTA
TCTGCGCTCTGCTGAAGCCAGTTACCTTCGGAAAAAGAGTTGGTAGCTCTTGATCCGGCAAACAAACCAC
CGCTGGTAGCGGTGGTTTTTTTGTTTGCAAGCAGCAGATTACGCGCAGAAAAAAAGGATCTCAAGAAGAT
CCTTTGATCTTTTCTACGGGGTCTGACGCTCAGTGGAACGAAAACTCACGTTAAGGGATTTTGGTCATGA
GATTATCAAAAAGGATCTTCACCTAGATCCTTTTAAATTAAAAATGAAGTTTTAAATCAATCTAAAGTAT
ATATGAGTAAACTTGGTCTGACAGTTACCAATGCTTAATCAGTGAGGCACCTATCTCAGCGATCTGTCTA
TTTCGTTCATCCATAGTTGCCTGACTCCCCGTCGTGTAGATAACTACGATACGGGAGGGCTTACCATCTG
GCCCCAGTGCTGCAATGATACCGCGAGACCCACGCTCACCGGCTCCAGATTTATCAGCAATAAACCAGCC
AGCCGGAAGGGCCGAGCGCAGAAGTGGTCCTGCAACTTTATCCGCCTCCATCCAGTCTATTAATTGTTGC
CGGGAAGCTAGAGTAAGTAGTTCGCCAGTTAATAGTTTGCGCAACGTTGTTGCCATTGCTACAGGCATCG
TGGTGTCACGCTCGTCGTTTGGTATGGCTTCATTCAGCTCCGGTTCCCAACGATCAAGGCGAGTTACATG
ATCCCCCATGTTGTGCAAAAAAGCGGTTAGCTCCTTCGGTCCTCCGATCGTTGTCAGAAGTAAGTTGGCC
GCAGTGTTATCACTCATGGTTATGGCAGCACTGCATAATTCTCTTACTGTCATGCCATCCGTAAGATGCT
TTTCTGTGACTGGTGAGTACTCAACCAAGTCATTCTGAGAATAGTGTATGCGGCGACCGAGTTGCTCTTG
CCCGGCGTCAATACGGGATAATACCGCGCCACATAGCAGAACTTTAAAAGTGCTCATCATTGGAAAACGT
TCTTCGGGGCGAAAACTCTCAAGGATCTTACCGCTGTTGAGATCCAGTTCGATGTAACCCACTCGTGCAC
CCAACTGATCTTCAGCATCTTTTACTTTCACCAGCGTTTCTGGGTGAGCAAAAACAGGAAGGCAAAATGC
CGCAAAAAAGGGAATAAGGGCGACACGGAAATGTTGAATACTCATACTCTTCCTTTTTCAATATTATTGA
AGCATTTATCAGGGTTATTGTCTCATGAGCGGATACATATTTGAATGTATTTAGAAAAATAAACAAATAG
GGGTTCCGCGCACATTTCCCCGAAAAGTGCCACCTGACGTCTAAGAAACCATTATTATCATGACATTAAC
CTATAAAAATAGGCGTATCACGAGGCCCTTTCGTC
